Addgene plasmid #55644: pAAV-nEF Con/Fon hChR2(H134R)-EYFP
Purpose: Cre-on/Flp-on ChR2-EYFP under the short Ef1a promoter
Depositing lab: Karl Deisseroth. Depositing organization: Stanford University. Publication: Targeting cells with single vectors using multiple-feature Boolean logic. Fenno LE, Mattis J, Ramakrishnan C, Hyun M, Lee SY, He M, Tucciarone J, Selimbeyoglu A, Berndt A, Grosenick L, Zalocusky KA, Bernstein H, Swanson H, Perry C, Diester I, Boyce FM, Bass CE, Neve R, Huang ZJ, Deisseroth K. Nat Methods. 2014 Jul;11(7):763-72. doi: 10.1038/nmeth.2996. Epub 2014 Jun 8. PubMed 24908100.
Backbone
  Vector backbone: AAV
  Backbone size w/o insert (bp): 4861
  Total vector size (bp): 6971
  Vector type: Mammalian Expression, AAV ; Cre on/Flp on ChR2-EYFP
Growth in bacteria
  Bacterial resistance: Ampicillin, 100 μg/mL
  Growth temperature: 37°C
  Growth strain: Stbl3
  Copy number: High Copy
Gene/Insert
  Gene/Insert name: ChR2(H134R)-EYFP
  Species: Synthetic
  Insert size (bp): 2110
  Promoter: nEF
  Tag / fusion protein: EYFP (C terminal on insert)
  Cloning method: Restriction Enzyme; 5′ cloning site AscI (not destroyed); 3′ cloning site XbaI (not destroyed)
  Sequencing primers: 5′ GTTTAAAGCTCAGGTCGAGA; 3′ GCAATAGCATGATACAAAGG
Terms and licenses: Academic/Nonprofit Terms; Industry Terms: Not Available to Industry
How to cite: pAAV-nEF Con/Fon hChR2(H134R)-EYFP was a gift from Karl Deisseroth (Addgene plasmid # 55644 ; http://n2t.net/addgene:55644 ; RRID:Addgene_55644)
