[The description below was written by a language model from this plasmid's Addgene catalogue record and the feature table of its GenBank file.]
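Description:
pAAV-nEF Con/Fon hChR2(H134R)-EYFP is an adeno-associated virus transfer plasmid of about 7 kb for intersectional, recombinase-gated expression of an optogenetic actuator in mammalian cells. The expression cassette lies between two AAV2 inverted terminal repeats, which allow it to be packaged into recombinant AAV particles. Outside the ITRs, the backbone carries a high-copy ColE1/pUC-type origin, an f1 phage origin and a beta-lactamase gene giving ampicillin resistance for propagation in E. coli. The recombination-deficient strain Stbl3 is listed as the host, a common choice for keeping ITR repeats stable.

Transcription is driven by nEF, a short form of the EF-1-alpha promoter annotated as the human EF-1-alpha core promoter followed by a truncated HTLV-1 5' LTR segment. A WPRE and the human growth hormone polyadenylation signal sit downstream to enhance transcript stability and processing. The payload is a synthetic fusion of channelrhodopsin-2 carrying the H134R mutation to a C-terminal EYFP. It is arranged so that a functional product is made only in cells expressing both Cre and Flp ("Cre-on/Flp-on", a Boolean AND gate). The feature table shows the coding sequence broken into pieces in non-productive orientations. A YFP-derived C-terminal fragment is annotated on the reverse strand, the Kozak sequence lies far downstream of it, and one segment is bracketed by oppositely oriented lox2272 and loxN pairs, the double-inverted arrangement that lets Cre flip and lock a segment. The corresponding Flp recognition sites and the ChR2 coding regions are not annotated in the table, so their exact layout cannot be read from this record. The construct is typically used to make AAV for light-activated control and fluorescent labelling of cell populations defined by two genetic features.
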