LOCUS       Exported 6970 bp ds-DNA circular SYN 12-MAY-2021
DEFINITION  Cre-on/Flp-on ChR2-EYFP under the short Ef1a promoter.
ACCESSION   .
VERSION     .
KEYWORDS    pAAV-nEF Con/Fon hChR2(H134R)-EYFP
SOURCE      synthetic DNA construct
  ORGANISM  synthetic DNA construct
REFERENCE   1 (bases 1 to 6970)
  AUTHORS   Fenno LE, Mattis J, Ramakrishnan C, Hyun M, Lee SY, He M, Tucciarone
            J, Selimbeyoglu A, Berndt A, Grosenick L, Zalocusky KA, Bernstein H,
            Swanson H, Perry C, Diester I, Boyce FM, Bass CE, Neve R, Huang ZJ,
            Deisseroth K
  TITLE     Targeting cells with single vectors using multiple-feature Boolean
            logic.
  JOURNAL   Nat Methods. 2014 Jul;11(7):763-72. doi: 10.1038/nmeth.2996. Epub
            2014 Jun 8.
  PUBMED    24908100
REFERENCE   2 (bases 1 to 6970)
  AUTHORS   .
  TITLE     Direct Submission
  JOURNAL   Exported May 12, 2021 from SnapGene Server 1.1.58
            http://www.snapgene.com
FEATURES             Location/Qualifiers
     source          1..6970
                     /organism="synthetic DNA construct"
                     /mol_type="other DNA"
     repeat_region   1..141
                     /label=AAV2 ITR
                     /note="inverted terminal repeat of adeno-associated virus
                     serotype 2"
     repeat_region   12..141
                     /label=AAV2 ITR
     promoter        188..399
                     /label=EF-1-alpha core promoter
                     /note="core promoter for human elongation factor
                     EF-1-alpha"
     LTR             412..680
                     /label=5' LTR (truncated)
                     /note="truncated 5' long terminal repeat (LTR) from human
                     T-cell leukemia virus (HTLV) type 1"
     CDS             complement(837..1088)
                     /codon_start=1
                     /product="C-terminal fragment of mVenus for use in
                     bimolecular fluorescence complementation (BiFC) (Kodama and
                     Hu, 2010)"
                     /label=VC155
                     /translation="DKQKNGIKVNFKIRHNIEDGSVQLADHYQQNTPIGDGPVLLPDNH
                     YLSYQSALSKDPNEKRDHMVLLEFVTAAGITLGMDELYK"
     primer_bind     complement(879..900)
                     /label=EGFP-C
                     /note="EGFP, forward primer"
     primer_bind     1228..1247
                     /label=EXFP-R
                     /note="For distinguishing EGFP variants, reverse primer"
     protein_bind    1469..1502
                     /label=lox2272
                     /bound_moiety="Cre recombinase"
                     /note="Cre-mediated recombination occurs in the 8-bp core
                     sequence (GGATACTT). lox2272 sites are compatible with each
                     other, but incompatible with loxP or loxN sites (Lee and
                     Saito, 1988)."
     protein_bind    1553..1586
                     /label=loxN
                     /bound_moiety="Cre recombinase"
                     /note="Cre-mediated recombination occurs in the 8-bp core
                     sequence (GTATACCT). loxN sites are compatible with each
                     other, but incompatible with loxP or lox2272 sites."
     primer_bind     complement(2252..2273)
                     /label=EGFP-N
                     /note="EGFP, reverse primer"
     protein_bind    complement(2386..2419)
                     /label=lox2272
                     /bound_moiety="Cre recombinase"
                     /note="Cre-mediated recombination occurs in the 8-bp core
                     sequence (GGATACTT). lox2272 sites are compatible with each
                     other, but incompatible with loxP or loxN sites (Lee and
                     Saito, 1988)."
     protein_bind    complement(2470..2503)
                     /label=loxN
                     /bound_moiety="Cre recombinase"
                     /note="Cre-mediated recombination occurs in the 8-bp core
                     sequence (GTATACCT). loxN sites are compatible with each
                     other, but incompatible with loxP or lox2272 sites."
     regulatory      2939..2948
                     /regulatory_class="other"
                     /note="vertebrate consensus sequence for strong initiation
                     of translation (Kozak, 1987)"
     misc_feature    3097..3685
                     /label=WPRE
                     /note="woodchuck hepatitis virus posttranscriptional
                     regulatory element"
     primer_bind     complement(3150..3170)
                     /label=WPRE-R
                     /note="WPRE, reverse primer"
     CDS             complement(3568..3579)
                     /codon_start=1
                     /product="Factor Xa recognition and cleavage site"
                     /label=Factor Xa site
                     /translation="IEGR"
     polyA_signal    3717..4193
                     /label=hGH poly(A) signal
                     /note="human growth hormone polyadenylation signal"
     primer_bind     complement(3916..3935)
                     /label=hGH-PA-R
                     /note="Human growth hormone terminator, reverse primer"
     repeat_region   4233..4373
                     /label=AAV2 ITR
                     /note="inverted terminal repeat of adeno-associated virus
                     serotype 2"
     repeat_region   4233..4362
                     /label=AAV2 ITR
     rep_origin      4448..4903
                     /direction=RIGHT
                     /label=f1 ori
                     /note="f1 bacteriophage origin of replication; arrow
                     indicates direction of (+) strand synthesis"
     primer_bind     complement(4535..4554)
                     /label=F1ori-R
                     /note="F1 origin, reverse primer"
     primer_bind     4745..4766
                     /label=F1ori-F
                     /note="F1 origin, forward primer"
     primer_bind     complement(4920..4939)
                     /label=pRS-marker
                     /note="pRS vectors, use to sequence yeast selectable
                     marker"
     primer_bind     5039..5061
                     /label=pGEX 3'
                     /note="pGEX vectors, reverse primer"
     primer_bind     complement(5099..5117)
                     /label=pBRforEco
                     /note="pBR322 vectors, upsteam of EcoRI site, forward
                     primer"
     promoter        5185..5289
                     /gene="bla"
                     /label=AmpR promoter
     CDS             5290..6150
                     /codon_start=1
                     /gene="bla"
                     /product="beta-lactamase"
                     /label=AmpR
                     /note="confers resistance to ampicillin, carbenicillin, and
                     related antibiotics"
                     /translation="MSIQHFRVALIPFFAAFCLPVFAHPETLVKVKDAEDQLGARVGYI
                     ELDLNSGKILESFRPEERFPMMSTFKVLLCGAVLSRIDAGQEQLGRRIHYSQNDLVEYS
                     PVTEKHLTDGMTVRELCSAAITMSDNTAANLLLTTIGGPKELTAFLHNMGDHVTRLDRW
                     EPELNEAIPNDERDTTMPVAMATTLRKLLTGELLTLASRQQLIDWMEADKVAGPLLRSA
                     LPAGWFIADKSGAGERGSRGIIAALGPDGKPSRIVVIYTTGSQATMDERNRQIAEIGAS
                     LIKHW"
     primer_bind     complement(5508..5527)
                     /label=Amp-R
                     /note="Ampicillin resistance gene, reverse primer"
     rep_origin      6321..6909
                     /direction=RIGHT
                     /label=ori
                     /note="high-copy-number ColE1/pMB1/pBR322/pUC origin of
                     replication"
     primer_bind     6810..6829
                     /label=pBR322ori-F
                     /note="pBR322 origin, forward primer"
ORIGIN
        1 cctgcaggca gctgcgcgct cgctcgctca ctgaggccgc ccgggcaaag cccgggcgtc
       61 gggcgacctt tggtcgcccg gcctcagtga gcgagcgagc gcgcagagag ggagtggcca
      121 actccatcac taggggttcc tgcggccgca cgcgtaagga tctgcgatcg ctccggtgcc
      181 cgtcagtggg cagagcgcac atcgcccaca gtccccgaga agttgggggg aggggtcggc
      241 aattgaacgg gtgcctagag aaggtggcgc ggggtaaact gggaaagtga tgtcgtgtac
      301 tggctccgcc tttttcccga gggtggggga gaaccgtata taagtgcagt agtcgccgtg
      361 aacgttcttt ttcgcaacgg gtttgccgcc agaacacagc tgaagcttcg aggggctcgc
      421 atctctcctt cacgcgcccg ccgccctacc tgaggccgcc atccacgccg gttgagtcgc
      481 gttctgccgc ctcccgcctg tggtgcctcc tgaactgcgt ccgccgtcta ggtaagttta
      541 aagctcaggt cgagaccggg cctttgtccg gcgctccctt ggagcctacc tagactcagc
      601 cggctctcca cgctttgcct gaccctgctt gctcaactct acgtctttgt ttcgttttct
      661 gttctgcgcc gttacagatc caagctgtga ccggcgccta cggatccgaa gttcctattc
      721 ttcaaatagt ataggaactt cgcagaatgg tagctggatt gtagctgcta ttagcaatat
      781 gaaacctctt agaagttcct attcttcaaa aggtatagga acttcggcgc gccttacttg
      841 tacagctcgt ccatgccgag agtgatcccg gcggcggtca cgaactccag caggaccatg
      901 tgatcgcgct tctcgttggg gtctttgctc agggcggact ggtagctcag gtagtggttg
      961 tcgggcagca gcacggggcc gtcgccgatg ggggtgttct gctggtagtg gtcggcgagc
     1021 tgcacgctgc cgtcctcgat gttgtggcgg atcttgaagt tcaccttgat gccgttcttc
     1081 tgcttgtcgg ccatgatata gacgttgtgg ctgttgtagt tgtactccag cttgtgcccc
     1141 aggatgttgc cgtcctcctt gaagtcgatg cccttcagct cgatgcggtt caccagggtg
     1201 tcgccctcga acttcacctc ggcgcgggtc ttgtagttgc cgtcgtcctt gaagaagatg
     1261 gtgcgctcct ggacgtagcc ttcgggcatg gcggacttga agaagtcgtg ctgcttcatg
     1321 tggtcggggt agcgggcgaa gcactgcagg ccgtagccga aggtggtcac gagggtgggc
     1381 cagggcacgg gcagctgtgg gacgacatga cttaaccagt taaccatgtt ctctgaacat
     1441 gagaagggct ggccactctc cagtcgacat aacttcgtat aggatacttt atacgaagtt
     1501 atgcagaatg gtagctggat tgtagctgct attagcaata tgaaacctct taataacttc
     1561 gtatagtata ccttatacga agttatacta gttgtgcccc cccttttttt tataaattgt
     1621 attaatgtta tatacatatc tcctgtatgt gacccatgtg cttatgactc tatttctcat
     1681 gtgtttaggc ctgagcaacg actacagcag gagaaccatg ggactccttg tctcagacat
     1741 cgggactatc gtgtgggggg ctaccagcgc catggcaacc ggctatgtta aagtcatctt
     1801 cttttgtctt ggattgtgct atggcgcgaa cacatttttt cacgccgcca aagcatatat
     1861 cgagggttat catactgtgc caaagggtcg gtgccgccag gtcgtgaccg gcatggcatg
     1921 gctgtttttc gtgagctggg gtatgttccc aattctcttc attttggggc ccgaaggttt
     1981 tggcgtcctg agcgtctatg gctccaccgt aggtcacacg attattgatc tgatgagtaa
     2041 aaattgttgg gggttgttgg gacactacct gcgcgtcctg atccacgagc acatattgat
     2101 tcacggagat atccgcaaaa ccaccaaact gaacatcggc ggaacggaga tcgaggtcga
     2161 gactctcgtc gaagacgaag ccgaggccgg agccgtgcca gcggccgccg tgagcaaggg
     2221 cgaggagctg ttcaccgggg tggtgcccat cctggtcgag ctggacggcg acgtaaacgg
     2281 ccacaagttc agcgtgtccg gcgagggcga gggcgatgcc acctacggca agctgaccct
     2341 gaagttcatc tgcaccaccg gcaaggtgag tacaggaggg gtaccataac ttcgtataaa
     2401 gtatcctata cgaagttatt tgccttaacc cagaaattat cactgttatt ctttagaatg
     2461 gtgcaaagaa taacttcgta taaggtatac tatacgaagt tatgctagca accccgacac
     2521 ttaccggtga ggttgctcag gcggataagg atgacaggac aagtgagcag ccactctgca
     2581 tagcgcagcc actgcacccg gtgtcctgtg gcaaggtaga gcatagaggg attcttaaac
     2641 tcaaaaaaga actcgagaat caccttaacc atttcaatgg cgcacacata gatctcctcc
     2701 cagccgcatg tagatttcca ggtttggtag gcatagaaca tcagcagcaa aatgctgaat
     2761 cctgctgcaa gccactgcag gacatttgac gcggtctgag cgccgttcgt gccgcgagat
     2821 tcaatccatc cggcacagta acattgatcc tcagggacca ggacggaccc gttcaccacc
     2881 acaggattag taacgaacaa aagttcgcgt ccgacggcag acaaagcgcc gccatagtcc
     2941 atggtggctc tagagaagtt cctatactat ttgaagaata ggaacttctt gccttaaccc
     3001 agaaattatc actgttattc tttagaatgg tgcaaagaga agttcctata ccttttgaag
     3061 aataggaact tcgaattcga tatcaagctt atcgataatc aacctctgga ttacaaaatt
     3121 tgtgaaagat tgactggtat tcttaactat gttgctcctt ttacgctatg tggatacgct
     3181 gctttaatgc ctttgtatca tgctattgct tcccgtatgg ctttcatttt ctcctccttg
     3241 tataaatcct ggttgctgtc tctttatgag gagttgtggc ccgttgtcag gcaacgtggc
     3301 gtggtgtgca ctgtgtttgc tgacgcaacc cccactggtt ggggcattgc caccacctgt
     3361 cagctccttt ccgggacttt cgctttcccc ctccctattg ccacggcgga actcatcgcc
     3421 gcctgccttg cccgctgctg gacaggggct cggctgttgg gcactgacaa ttccgtggtg
     3481 ttgtcgggga aatcatcgtc ctttccttgg ctgctcgcct atgttgccac ctggattctg
     3541 cgcgggacgt ccttctgcta cgtcccttcg gccctcaatc cagcggacct tccttcccgc
     3601 ggcctgctgc cggctctgcg gcctcttccg cgtcttcgcc ttcgccctca gacgagtcgg
     3661 atctcccttt gggccgcctc cccgcatcga taccgagcgc tgctcgagag atctacgggt
     3721 ggcatccctg tgacccctcc ccagtgcctc tcctggccct ggaagttgcc actccagtgc
     3781 ccaccagcct tgtcctaata aaattaagtt gcatcatttt gtctgactag gtgtccttct
     3841 ataatattat ggggtggagg ggggtggtat ggagcaaggg gcaagttggg aagacaacct
     3901 gtagggcctg cggggtctat tgggaaccaa gctggagtgc agtggcacaa tcttggctca
     3961 ctgcaatctc cgcctcctgg gttcaagcga ttctcctgcc tcagcctccc gagttgttgg
     4021 gattccaggc atgcatgacc aggctcagct aatttttgtt tttttggtag agacggggtt
     4081 tcaccatatt ggccaggctg gtctccaact cctaatctca ggtgatctac ccaccttggc
     4141 ctcccaaatt gctgggatta caggcgtgaa ccactgctcc cttccctgtc cttctgattt
     4201 tgtaggtaac cacgtgcgga ccgagcggcc gcaggaaccc ctagtgatgg agttggccac
     4261 tccctctctg cgcgctcgct cgctcactga ggccgggcga ccaaaggtcg cccgacgccc
     4321 gggctttgcc cgggcggcct cagtgagcga gcgagcgcgc agctgcctgc aggggcgcct
     4381 gatgcggtat tttctcctta cgcatctgtg cggtatttca caccgcatan nnnnnnnnnn
     4441 nnnnnnnnnn nnnnnnnnnn nnnnnnnnnn nnnnnnnnnn nnnnnnnnnn nnnnnnnnnn
     4501 nnnnnnnnnn nnnnnnnnnn nnnnnnnnnn nnnnnnnnnn nnnnnnnnnn nnnnnnnnnn
     4561 nnnnnnnnnn ncnnnnnnnn nnnnnnnnnn nnnnnnnnnn nnnnnnnnnn nnnnnnnnnn
     4621 nnnnnnnnnn nnnnnnnnnn nnnnnnnnnn nnnnnnnnnn nnnnnnnnnn nnnnnnnnnn
     4681 nnnnnnnnnn nnnnnnnnnn nnnnnnnnnn nnncctttga cgttggagtc cacgttcttt
     4741 aatagtggac tcttgttcca aactggaaca acactcaacc ctatctcggg ctattctttt
     4801 gatttataag ggattttgcc gatttcggcc tattggttaa aaaatgagct gatttaacaa
     4861 aaatttaacg cgaattttaa caaaatatta acgtttacaa ttttatggtg cactctcagt
     4921 acaatctgct ctgatgccgc atagttaagc cagccccgac acccgccaac acccgctgac
     4981 gcgccctgac gggcttgtct gctcccggca tccgcttaca gacaagctgt gaccgtctcc
     5041 gggagctgca tgtgtcagag gttttcaccg tcatcaccga aacgcgcgag acgaaagggc
     5101 ctcgtgatac gcctattttt ataggttaat gtcatgataa taatggtttc ttagacgtca
     5161 ggtggcactt ttcggggaaa tgtgcgcgga acccctattt gtttattttt ctaaatacat
     5221 tcaaatatgt atccgctcat gagacaataa ccctgataaa tgcttcaata atattgaaaa
     5281 aggaagagta tgagtattca acatttccgt gtcgccctta ttcccttttt tgcggcattt
     5341 tgccttcctg tttttgctca cccagaaacg ctggtgaaag taaaagatgc tgaagatcag
     5401 ttgggtgcac gagtgggtta catcgaactg gatctcaaca gcggtaagat ccttgagagt
     5461 tttcgccccg aagaacgttt tccaatgatg agcactttta aagttctgct atgtggcgcg
     5521 gtattatccc gtattgacgc cgggcaagag caactcggtc gccgcataca ctattctcag
     5581 aatgacttgg ttgagtactc accagtcaca gaaaagcatc ttacggatgg catgacagta
     5641 agagaattat gcagtgctgc cataaccatg agtgataaca ctgcggccaa cttacttctg
     5701 acaacgatcg gaggaccgaa ggagctaacc gcttttttgc acaacatggg ggatcatgta
     5761 actcgccttg atcgttggga accggagctg aatgaagcca taccaaacga cgagcgtgac
     5821 accacgatgc ctgtagcaat ggcaacaacg ttgcgcaaac tattaactgg cgaactactt
     5881 actctagctt cccggcaaca attaatagac tggatggagg cggataaagt tgcaggacca
     5941 cttctgcgct cggcccttcc ggctggctgg tttattgctg ataaatctgg agccggtgag
     6001 cgtgggtctc gcggtatcat tgcagcactg gggccagatg gtaagccctc ccgtatcgta
     6061 gttatctaca cgacggggag tcaggcaact atggatgaac gaaatagaca gatcgctgag
     6121 ataggtgcct cactgattaa gcattggtaa ctgtcagacc aagtttactc atatatactt
     6181 tagattgatt taaaacttca tttttaattt aaaaggatct aggtgaagat cctttttgat
     6241 aatctcatga ccaaaatccc ttaacgtgag ttttcgttcc actgagcgtc agaccccgta
     6301 gaaaagatca aaggatcttc ttgagatcct ttttttctgc gcgtaatctg ctgcttgcaa
     6361 acaaaaaaac caccgctacc agcggtggtt tgtttgccgg atcaagagct accaactctt
     6421 tttccgaagg taactggctt cagcagagcg cagataccaa atactgtcct tctagtgtag
     6481 ccgtagttag gccaccactt caagaactct gtagcaccgc ctacatacct cgctctgcta
     6541 atcctgttac cagtggctgc tgccagtggc gataagtcgt gtcttaccgg gttggactca
     6601 agacgatagt taccggataa ggcgcagcgg tcgggctgaa cggggggttc gtgcacacag
     6661 cccagcttgg agcgaacgac ctacaccgaa ctgagatacc tacagcgtga gctatgagaa
     6721 agcgccacgc ttcccgaagg gagaaaggcg gacaggtatc cggtaagcgg cagggtcgga
     6781 acaggagagc gcacgaggga gcttccaggg ggaaacgcct ggtatcttta tagtcctgtc
     6841 gggtttcgcc acctctgact tgagcgtcga tttttgtgat gctcgtcagg ggggcggagc
     6901 ctatggaaaa acgccagcaa cgcggccttt ttacggttcc tggccttttg ctggcctttt
     6961 gctcacatgt
//
