>Addgene plasmid #55644 | pAAV-nEF Con/Fon hChR2(H134R)-EYFP | addgene partial sequence | sequence record 92055 | ChR2-F 5'-CACGGAGATATCCGCAAAAC-3'
GAGGTCGAGACTCTCGTCGAAGACGAAGCCGAGGCCGGAGCCGTGCCAGCGGCCGCCGTGAGCAAGGGCG
AGGAGCTGTTCACCGGGGTGGTGCCCATCCTGGTCGAGCTGGACGGCGACGTAAACGGCCACAAGTTCAG
CGTGTCCGGCGAGGGCGAGGGCGATGCCACCTACGGCAAGCTGACCCTGAAGTTCATCTGCACCACCGGC
AAGGTGAGTACAGGAGGGGTACCATAACTTCGTATAAAGTATCCTATACGAAGTTATTTGCCTTAACCCA
GAAATTATCACTGTTATTCTTTAGAATGGTGCAAAGAATAACTTCGTATAAGGTATACTATACGAAGTTA
TGCTAGCAACCCCGACACTTACCGGTGAGGTTGCTCAGGCGGATAAGGATGACAGGACAAGTGAGCAGCC
ACTCTGCATA
