>Addgene plasmid #55644 | pAAV-nEF Con/Fon hChR2(H134R)-EYFP | addgene partial sequence | sequence record 93625 | EXFP-R 5'-GTCTTGTAGTTGCCGTCGTC-3'
TTCGGGCATGGCGGACTTGAAGAAGTCGTGCTGCTTCATGTGGTCGGGGTAGCGGGCGAAGCACTGCAGG
CCGTAGCCGAAGGTGGTCACGAGGGTGGGCCAGGGCACGGGCAGCTGTGGGACGACATGACTTAACCAGT
TAACCATGTTCTCTGAACATGAGAAGGGCTGGCCACTCTCCAGTCGACATAACTTCGTATAGGATACTTT
ATACGAAGTTATGCAGAATGGTAGCTGGATTGTAGCTGCTATTAGCAATATGAAACCTCTTAATAACTTC
GTATAGTATACCTTATACGAAGTTATACTAGTTGTGCCCCCCCTTTTTTTTATAAATTGTATTAATGTTA
TATACATATCTCCTGTATGTGACCCATGTGCTTATGACTCTATTTCTCATGTGTTTAGGCCTGAGCAACG
ACTACAGCAGGAGAACCATGGGACTCCTTGTCTCAGACATCGGGACTATCGTGTGGGGGGCTACCAGCGC
CATGGCAACCGGCTATGTTAAAGTCATCTTCTTTTGTCTTGGATTGTGCTATGGCGCGAACACATTTTTT
CACGCCGCCAAAGCATATATCGAGGGTTATCATACTGTGCCAAAGGGTCGGTGCCGCCAGGTCGTGACCG
GCATGGCATGGCTGTTTTTCGTGAGCTGGGGTATGTTCCCAATTCTCTTCATTTTGGGGC
