>Addgene plasmid #55644 | pAAV-nEF Con/Fon hChR2(H134R)-EYFP | addgene partial sequence | sequence record 93753 | Futet-R 5'-CAAAGGCATTAAAGCAGCGT-3'
AGAATACCAGTCAATCTTTCACAAATTTTGTAATCCAGAGGTTGATTATCGATAAGCTTGATATCGAATT
CGAAGTTCCTATTCTTCAAAAGGTATAGGAACTTCTCTTTGCACCATTCTAAAGAATAACAGTGATAATT
TCTGGGTTAAGGCAAGAAGTTCCTATTCTTCAAATAGTATAGGAACTTCTCTAGAGCCACCATGGACTAT
GGCGGCGCTTTGTCTGCCGTCGGACGCGAACTTTTGTTCGTTACTAATCCTGTGGTGGTGAACGGGTCCG
TCCTGGTCCCTGAGGATCAATGTTACTGTGCCGGATGGATTGAATCTCGCGGCACGAACGGCGCTCAGAC
CGCGTCAAATGTCCTGCAGTGGCTTGCAGCAGGATTCAGCATTTTGCTGCTGATGTTCTATGCCTACCAA
ACCTGGAAATCTACATGCGGCTGGGAGGAGATCTATGTGTGCGCCATTGAAATGGTTAAGGTGATTCTCG
AGTTCTTTTTTGAGTTTAAGAATCCCTCTATGCTCTACCTTGCCACAGGACACCGGGTGCAGTGGCTGCG
CTATGCAGAGTGGCTGCTCACTTGTCCTGTCATCCTTATCCGCCTGAGCAACCTCACCGGTAAGTGTCGG
GGTTGCTAGCATAACTTCGTATAGTATACCTTATACGAAGTTATTCTTTGCACCATTCTAAAGAATAACA
GTGATAATTTCTGGGTTAAGGCAAATAACTTCGTATAGGATACTTTATACGAAGTTATGGTACCCCTCCT
GTACTCACCT
